>Addgene plasmid #188117 | pMXS-IRES-BLAST Halo-flag-CAD | addgene full sequence | sequence record 370657 | Addgene Partial NGS Result
CGCCCCCCCCCCCCNTCTCCCTCCCCCCCCCCTAACGTTACTGGCCGAAGCCGCTTGGAATAAGGCCGGT
GTGCGTTTGTCTATATGTTATTTTCCACCATATTGCCGTCTTTTGGCAATGTGAGGGCCCGGAAACCTGG
CCCTGTCTTCTTGACGAGCATTCCTAGGGGTCTTTCCCCTCTCGCCAAAGGAATGCAAGGTCTGTTGAAT
GTCGTGAAGGAAGCAGTTCCTCTGGAAGCTTCTTGAAGACAAACAACGTCTGTAGCGACCCTTTGCAGGC
AGCGGAACCCCCCACCTGGCGACAGGTGCCTCTGCGGCCAAAAGCCACGTGTATAAGATACACCTGCAAA
GGCGGCACAACCCCAGTGCCACGTTGTGAGTTGGATAGTTGTGGAAAGAGTCAAATGGCTCTCCTCAAGC
GTATTCAACAAGGGGCTGAAGGATGCCCAGAAGGTACCCCATTGTATGGGATCTGATCTGGGGCCTCGGT
GCACATGCTTTACATGTGTTTAGTCGAGGTTAAAAAAACGTCTAGGCCCCCCGAACCACGGGGACGTGGT
TTTCCTTTGAAAAACACGATGATAATATGGCCACAACCATGGTTCCTTTGTCTCAAGAAGAATCCACCCT
CATTGAAAGAGCAACGGCTACAATCAACAGCATCCCCATCTCTGAAGACTACAGCGTCGCCAGCGCAGCT
CTCTCTAGCGACGGCCGCATCTTCACTGGTGTCAATGTATATCATTTTACTGGGGGACCTTGTGCAGAAC
TCGTGGTGCTGGGCACTGCTGCTGCTGCGGCAGCTGGCAACCTGACTTGTATCGTCGCGATCGGAAATGA
GAACAGGGGCATCTTGAGCCCCTGCGGACGGTGCCGACAGGTGCTTCTCGATCTGCATCCTGGGATCAAA
GCCATAGTGAAGGACAGTGATGGACAGCCGACGGCAGTTGGGATTCGTGAATTGCTGCCCTCTGGTTATG
TGTGGGAGGGCTAAGTCGACGATAAAATAAAAGATTTTATTTAGTCTCCAGAAAAAGGGGGGAATGAAAG
ACCCCACCTGTAGGTTTGGCAAGCTAGCTTAAGTAACGCCATTTTGCAAGGCATGGAAAAATACATAACT
GAGAATAGAGAAGTTCAGATCAAGGTCAGGAACAGATGGAACAGCTGAATATGGGCCAAACAGGATATCT
GTGGTAAGCAGTTCCTGCCCCGGCTCAGGGCCAAGAACAGATGGAACAGCTGAATATGGGCCAAACAGGA
TATCTGTGGTAAGCAGTTCCTGCCCCGGCTCAGGGCCAAGAACAGATGGTCCCCAGATGCGGTCCAGCCC
TCAGCAGTTTCTAGAGAACCATCAGATGTTTCCAGGGTGCCCCAAGGACCTGAAATGACCCTGTGCCTTA
TTTGAACTAACCAATCAGTTCGCTTCTCGCTTCTGTTCGCGCGCTTCTGCTCCCCGAGCTCAATAAAAGA
GCCCACAACCCCTCACTCGGGGCGCCAGTCCTCCGATTGACTGAGTCGCCCGGGTACCCGTGTATCCAAT
AAACCCTCTTGCAGTTGCATCCGACTTGTGGTCTCGCTGTTCCTTGGGAGGGTCTCCTCTGAGTGATTGA
CTACCCGTCAGCGGGGGTCTTTCACATGCAGCATGTATCAAAATTAATTTGGTTTTTTTTCTTAAGTATT
TACATTAAATGGCCATAGTTGCATTAATGAATCGGCCAACGCGCGGGGAGAGGCGGTTTGCGTATTGGGC
GCTCTTCCGCTTCCTCGCTCACTGACTCGCTGCGCTCGGTCGTTCGGCTGCGGCGAGCGGTATCAGCTCA
CTCAAAGGCGGTAATACGGTTATCCACAGAATCAGGGGATAACGCAGGAAAGAACATGTGAGCAAAAGGC
CAGCAAAAGGCCAGGAACCGTAAAAAGGCCGCGTTGCTGGCGTTTTTCCATAGGCTCCGCCCCCCTGACG
AGCATCACAAAAATCGACGCTCAAGTCAGAGGTGGCGAAACCCGACAGGACTATAAAGATACCAGGCGTT
TCCCCCTGGAAGCTCCCTCGTGCGCTCTCCTGTTCCGACCCTGCCGCTTACCGGATACCTGTCCGCCTTT
CTCCCTTCGGGAAGCGTGGCGCTTTCTCATAGCTCACGCTGTAGGTATCTCAGTTCGGTGTAGGTCGTTC
GCTCCAAGCTGGGCTGTGTGCACGAACCCCCCGTTCAGCCCGACCGCTGCGCCTTATCCGGTAACTATCG
TCTTGAGTCCAACCCGGTAAGACACGACTTATCGCCACTGGCAGCAGCCACTGGTAACAGGATTAGCAGA
GCGAGGTATGTAGGCGGTGCTACAGAGTTCTTGAAGTGGTGGCCTAACTACGGCTACACTAGAAGAACAG
TATTTGGTATCTGCGCTCTGCTGAAGCCAGTTACCTTCGGAAAAAGAGTTGGTAGCTCTTGATCCGGCAA
ACAAACCACCGCTGGTAGCGGTGGTTTTTTTGTTTGCAAGCAGCAGATTACGCGCAGAAAAAAAGGATCT
CAAGAAGATCCTTTGATCTTTTCTACGGGGTCTGACGCTCAGTGGAACGAAAACTCACGTTAAGGGATTT
TGGTCATGAGATTATCAAAAAGGATCTTCACCTAGATCCTTTTGCGGCCGGCCGCAAATCAATCTAAAGT
ATATATGAGTAAACTTGGTCTGACAGTTACCAATGCTTAATCAGTGAGGCACCTATCTCAGCGATCTGTC
TATTTCGTTCATCCATAGTTGCCTGACTCCCCGTCGTGTAGATAACTACGATACGGGAGGGCTTACCATC
TGGCCCCAGTGCTGCAATGATACCGCGAGACCCACGCTCACCGGCTCCAGATTTATCAGCAATAAACCAG
CCAGCCGGAAGGGCCGAGCGCAGAAGTGGTCCTGCAACTTTATCCGCCTCCATCCAGTCTATTAATTGTT
GCCGGGAAGCTAGAGTAAGTAGTTCGCCAGTTAATAGTTTGCGCAACGTTGTTGCCATTGCTACAGGCAT
CGTGGTGTCACGCTCGTCGTTTGGTATGGCTTCATTCAGCTCCGGTTCCCAACGATCAAGGCGAGTTACA
TGATCCCCCATGTTGTGCAAAAAAGCGGTTAGCTCCTTCGGTCCTCCGATCGTTGTCAGAAGTAAGTTGG
CCGCAGTGTTATCACTCATGGTTATGGCAGCACTGCATAATTCTCTTACTGTCATGCCATCCGTAAGATG
CTTTTCTGTGACTGGTGAGTACTCAACCAAGTCATTCTGAGAATAGTGTATGCGGCGACCGAGTTGCTCT
TGCCCGGCGTCAATACGGGATAATACCGCGCCACATAGCAGAACTTTAAAAGTGCTCATCATTGGAAAAC
GTTCTTCGGGGCGAAAACTCTCAAGGATCTTACCGCTGTTGAGATCCAGTTCGATGTAACCCACTCGTGC
ACCCAACTGATCTTCAGCATCTTTTACTTTCACCAGCGTTTCTGGGTGAGCAAAAACAGGAAGGCAAAAT
GCCGCAAAAAAGGGAATAAGGGCGACACGGAAATGTTGAATACTCATACTCTTCCTTTTTCAATATTATT
GAAGCATTTATCAGGGTTATTGTCTCATGAGCGGATACATATTTGAATGTATTTAGAAAAATAAACAAAT
AGGGGTTCCGCGCACATTTCCCCGAAAAGTGCCACCTGCATAATGAAAGACCCCACCTGTAGGTTTGGCA
AGCTAGCTTAAGTAACGCCATTTTGCAAGGCATGGAAAAATACATAACTGAGAATAGAAAAGTTCAGATC
AAGGTCAGGAACAGATGGAACAGCTGAATATGGGCCAAACAGGATATCTGTGGTAAGCAGTTCCTGCCCC
GGCTCAGGGCCAAGAACAGATGGAACAGCTGAATATGGGCCAAACAGGATATCTGTGGTAAGCAGTTCCT
GCCCCGGCTCAGGGCCAAGAACAGATGGTCCCCAGATGCGGTCCAGCCCTCAGCAGTTTCTAGAGAACCA
TCAGATGTTTCCAGGGTGCCCCAAGGACCTGAAATGACCCTGTGCCTTATTTGAACTAACCAATCAGTTC
GCTTCTCGCTTCTGTTCGCGCGCTTCTGCTCCCCGAGCTCAATAAAAGAGCCCACAACCCCTCACTCGGC
GCGCCAGTCCTCCGATTGACTGAGTCGCCCGGGTACCCGTGTATCCAATAAACCCTCTTGCAGTTGCATC
CGACTTGTGGTCTCGCTGTTCCTTGGGAGGGTCTCCTCTGAGTGATTGACTACCCGTCAGCGGGGGTCTT
TCATTTGGGGGCTCGTCCGGGATCGGGAGACCCCTGCCCAGGGACCACCGACCCACCACCGGGAGGTAAG
CTGGCCAGCAACTTATCTGTGTCTGTCCGATTGTCTAGTGTCTATGACTGATTTTATGCGCCTGCGTCGG
TACTAGTTAGCTAACTAGCTCTGTATCTGGCGGACCCGTGGTGGAACTGACGAGTTCGGAACACCCGGCC
GCAACCCTGGGAGACGTCCCAGGGACTTCGGGGGCCGTTTTTGTGGCCCGACCTGAGTCCAAAAATCCCG
ATCGTTTTGGACTCTTTGGTGCACCCCCCTAATAGGAGGGATATGTGGTTCTGGTAGGAGACGAGAACCT
AAAACAGTTCCCGCCTCCGTCTGAATTTTTGCTTTCGGTTTGGGACCGAAGCCGCGCCGCGCGTCTTGTC
TGCTGCAGCATCGTTCTGTGTTGTCTCTGTCTGACTGTGTTTCTGTATTTGTCTGAAAATTAGGGCCAGA
CTGTTACCACTCCCTTAAGTTTGACCTTAGGTCACTGGAAAGATGTCGAGCGGATCGCTCACAACCAGTC
GGTAGATGTCAAGAAGAGACGTTGGGTTACCTTCTGCTCTGCAGAATGGCCAACCTTTAACGTCGGATGG
CCGCGAGACGGCACCTTTAACCGAGACCTCATCACCCAGGTTAAGATCAAGGTCTTTTCACCTGGCCCGC
ATGGACACCCAGACCAGGTCCCCTACATCGTGACCTGGGAAGCCTTGGCTTTTGACCCCCCTCCCTGGGT
CAAGCCCTTTGTACACCCTAAGCCTCCGCCTCCTCTTCCTCCATCCGCCCCGTCTCTCCCCCTTGAACCT
CCTCGTTCGACCCCGCCTCGATCCTCCCTTTATCCAGCCCTCACTCCTTCTCTAGGCGCCCCCATATGGC
CATATGAGATCTTATATGGGGCACCCCCGCCCCTTGTAAACTTCCCTGACCCTGACATGACAAGAGTTAC
TAACAGCCCCTCTCTCCAAGCTCACTTACAGGCTCTCTACTTAGTCCAGCACGAAGTCTGGAGACCTCTG
GCGGCAGCCTACCAAGAACAACTGGACCGACCGGTGGTACCTCACCCTTACCGAGTCGGCGACACAGTGT
GGGTCCGCCGACACCAGACTAAGAACCTAGAACCTCGCTGGAAAGGACCTTACACAGTCCTGCTGACCAC
CCCCACCGCCCTCAAAGTAGACGGCATCGCAGCTTGGATACACGCCGCCCACGTGAAGGCTGCCGACCCC
GGGGGTGGACCATCCTCTAGACTGCCGGATCTAGCTAGTTAATTAAGGATCCATGGCAGAAATCGGTACT
GGCTTTCCATTCGACCCCCATTATGTGGAAGTCCTGGGCGAGCGCATGCACTACGTCGATGTTGGTCCGC
GCGATGGCACCCCTGTGCTGTTCCTGCACGGTAACCCGACCTCCTCCTACGTGTGGCGCAACATCATCCC
GCATGTTGCACCGACCCATCGCTGCATTGCTCCAGACCTGATCGGTATGGGCAAATCCGACAAACCAGAC
CTGGGTTATTTCTTCGACGACCACGTCCGCTTCATGGATGCCTTCATCGAAGCCCTGGGTCTGGAAGAGG
TCGTCCTGGTCATTCACGACTGGGGCTCCGCTCTGGGTTTCCACTGGGCCAAGCGCAATCCAGAGCGCGT
CAAAGGTATTGCATTTATGGAGTTCATCCGCCCTATCCCGACCTGGGACGAATGGCCAGAATTTGCCCGC
GAGACCTTCCAGGCCTTCCGCACCACCGACGTCGGCCGCAAGCTGATCATCGATCAGAACGTTTTTATCG
AGGGTACGCTGCCGATGGGTGTCGTCCGCCCGCTGACTGAAGTCGAGATGGACCATTACCGCGAGCCGTT
CCTGAATCCTGTTGACCGCGAGCCACTGTGGCGCTTCCCAAACGAGCTGCCAATCGCCGGTGAGCCAGCG
AACATCGTCGCGCTGGTCGAAGAATACATGGACTGGCTGCACCAGTCCCCTGTCCCGAAGCTGCTGTTCT
GGGGCACCCCAGGCGTTCTGATCCCACCGGCCGAAGCCGCTCGCCTGGCCAAAAGCCTGCCTAACTGCAA
GGCTGTGGACATCGGCCCGGGTCTGAATCTGCTGCAAGAAGACAACCCGGACCTGATCGGCAGCGAGATC
GCGCGCTGGCTGTCGACGCTCGAGATTTCCGGCGCGGCCCTAGTGTTGGAGGACGGGTCGGTCCTGCGGG
GCCAGCCCTTTGGGGCCGCCGTGTCGACTGCCGGGGAAGTGGTGTTTCAAACCGGCATGGTCGGCTACCC
CGAGGCCCTCACTGATCCCTCCTACAAGGCACAGATCTTAGTGCTCACCTATCCTCTGATCGGCAACTAT
GGCATCCCCCCAGATGAAATGGATGAGTTCGGTCTCTGCAAGTGGTTTGAATCCTCGGGCATCCACGTAG
CAGCACTGGTAGTGGGAGAGTGCTGTCCTACTCCCAGCCACTGGAGTGCCACCCGCACCCTGCATGAGTG
GCTGCAGCAGCATGGCATCCCTGGCTTGCAAGGAGTAGACACTCGGGAGCTGACCAAGAAGTTGCGGGAA
CAGGGGTCTCTGCTGGGGAAGCTGGTCCAGAATGGAACAGAACCTTCAAGTCTGCCATTCTTGGACCCCA
ATGCCCGCCCCCTGGTACCAGAGGTCTCCATTAAGACTCCACGGGTATTCAATACAGGGGGTGCCCCTCG
GATCCTTGCTTTGGACTGTGGCCTCAAGTATAATCAGATCCGATGCCTCTGCCAGCGTGGGGCTGAGGTC
ACTGTGGTACCCTGGGACCATGCACTAGACAGCCAAGAGTATGAGGGTCTCTTCTTAAGTAATGGGCCTG
GTGACCCTGCCTCCTATCCCAGTGTCGTATCCACACTGAGCCGTGTTTTATCTGAGCCTAATCCCCGACC
TGTCTTTGGGATCTGCCTGGGACACCAGCTATTGGCCTTAGCCATTGGGGCCAAGACTTACAAGATGAGA
TATGGGAACCGAGGCCATAACCAGCCCTGCTTGTTGGTGGGCTCTGGGCGCTGCTTTCTGACATCCCAGA
ACCATGGGTTTGCTGTGGAGACAGACTCACTGCCAGCAGACTGGGCTCCTCTCTTCACCAACGCCAATGA
TGGTTCCAATGAATGCATTGTGCACAACAGCTTGCCTTTCTTCAGTGTCCAGTTTCACCCAGAGCACCAA
GCTGGCCCTTCAGATATGGAACTGCTTTTCGATATCTTTCTGGAAACTGTGAAAGAGGCCACAGCTGGGA
ACCCTGGGGGCCAGACAGTTAGAGAGCGGCTGACTGAGCGCCTCTGTCCCCCTGGGATTCCCACTCCCGG
CTCTGGACTTCCACCACCACGAAAGGTTCTGATCCTGGGCTCAGGGGGCCTCTCCATTGGCCAAGCTGGA
GAATTTGACTACTCGGGCTCTCAGGCAATTAAGGCCCTGAAGGAGGAAAACATCCAGACGTTGCTGATCA
ACCCCAATATTGCCACAGTGCAGACCTCCCAGGGGCTGGCCGACAAGGTCTATTTTCTTCCCATAACACC
TCATTATGTAACCCAGGTGATACGTAATGAACGCCCCGATGGTGTGTTACTGACTTTTGGGGGCCAGACT
GCTCTGAACTGTGGTGTGGAGCTGACCAAGGCCGGGGTGCTGGCTCGGTATGGGGTCCGGGTCCTGGGCA
CACCAGTGGAGACCATTGAGCTGACCGAGGATCGACGGGCCTTTGCTGCCAGAATGGCAGAGATCGGAGA
GCATGTGGCCCCGAGCGAGGCAGCAAATTCTCTTGAACAGGCCCAGGCAGCCGCTGAACGGCTGGGGTAC
CCTGTGCTAGTGCGTGCAGCCTTTGCCCTGGGTGGCCTGGGCTCTGGCTTTGCCTCTAACAGGGAGGAGC
TCTCTGCTCTCGTGGCCCCAGCTTTTGCCCATACCAGCCAAGTGCTAGTAGACAAGTCTCTGAAGGGATG
GAAGGAGATTGAGTACGAGGTGGTGAGAGACGCCTATGGCAACTGTGTCACGGTGTGTAACATGGAGAAC
TTGGACCCACTGGGCATCCACACTGGTGAGTCCATAGTGGTGGCCCCTAGCCAGACACTGAATGACAGGG
AGTATCAGCTCCTGAGGCAGACAGCTATCAAGGTGACCCAGCACCTGGGAATTGTTGGGGAGTGCAATGT
GCAGTATGCCTTGAACCCTGAGTCTGAGCAGTATTACATCATTGAAGTGAATGCCAGGCTCTCTCGCAGC
TCTGCCCTGGCCAGTAAGGCCACAGGTTATCCACTGGCTTATGTGGCAGCCAAGCTAGCATTGGGCATCC
CTTTGCCTGAGCTCAGGAACTCTGTGACAGGGGGTACAGCAGCCTTTGAACCCAGCGTGGATTATTGTGT
GGTGAAGATTCCTCGATGGGACCTTAGCAAGTTCCTGCGAGTCAGCACAAAGATTGGGAGCTGCATGAAG
AGCGTTGGTGAAGTCATGGGCATTGGGCGTTCATTTGAGGAGGCCTTCCAGAAGGCCCTGCGCATGGTGG
ATGAGAACTGTGTGGGCTTTGATCACACAGTGAAACCAGTCAGCGATATGGAGTTGGAGACTCCAACAGA
TAAGCGGATTTTTGTGGTGGCAGCTGCTTTGTGGGCTGGTTATTCAGTGGACCGCCTGTATGAGCTCACA
CGCATCGACCGCTGGTTCCTGCACCGAATGAAGCGTATCATCGCACATGCCCAGCTGCTAGAACAACACC
GTGGACAGCCTTTGCCGCCAGACCTGCTGCAACAGGCCAAGTGTCTTGGCTTCTCAGACAAACAGATTGC
CCTTGCAGTTCTGAGCACAGAGCTGGCTGTTCGCAAGCTGCGTCAGGAACTGGGGATCTGTCCAGCAGTG
AAACAGATTGACACAGTTGCAGCTGAGTGGCCAGCCCAGACAAATTACCTATACCTAACGTATTGGGGCA
CCACCCATGACCTCACCTTTCGAACACCTCATGTCCTAGTCCTTGGCTCTGGCGTCTACCGTATTGGCTC
TAGCGTTGAATTTGACTGGTGTGCTGTAGGCTGCATCCAGCAGCTCCGAAAGATGGGATATAAGACCATC
ATGGTGAACTATAACCCAGAGACAGTCAGCACCGACTATGACATGTGTGATCGACTCTACTTTGATGAGA
TCTCTTTTGAGGTGGTGATGGACATCTATGAGCTCGAGAACCCTGAAGGTGTGATCCTATCCATGGGTGG
ACAGCTGCCCAACAACATGGCCATGGCGTTGCATCGGCAGCAGTGCCGGGTGCTGGGCACCTCCCCTGAA
GCCATTGACTCGGCTGAGAACCGTTTCAAGTTTTCCCGGCTCCTTGACACCATTGGTATCAGCCAGCCTC
AGTGGAGGGAGCTCAGTGACCTCGAGTCTGCTCGCCAATTCTGCCAGACCGTGGGGTACCCCTGTGTGGT
GCGCCCCTCCTATGTGCTGAGCGGTGCTGCTATGAATGTGGCCTACACGGATGGAGACCTGGAGCGCTTC
CTGAGCAGCGCAGCAGCCGTCTCCAAAGAGCATCCCGTGGTCATCTCCAAGTTCATCCAGGAGGCTAAGG
AGATTGACGTGGATGCCGTGGCCTCTGATGGTGTGGTGGCAGCCATCGCCATCTCTGAGCATGTGGAGAA
TGCAGGTGTGCATTCAGGTGATGCGACGCTGGTGACCCCCCCACAAGATATCACTGCCAAAACCCTGGAG
CGGATCAAAGCCATTGTGCATGCTGTGGGCCAGGAGCTACAGGTCACAGGACCCTTCAATCTGCAGCTCA
TTGCCAAGGATGACCAGCTGAAAGTTATTGAATGCAACGTACGTGTCTCTCGCTCCTTCCCCTTCGTTTC
CAAGACACTGGGTGTGGACCTAGTAGCCTTGGCCACGCGGGTCATCATGGGGGAAGAAGTGGAACCTGTG
GGGCTAATGACTGGTTCTGGAGTTGTGGGAGTAAAGGTGCCTCAGTTCTCCTTCTCCCGCTTGGCGGGTG
CTGACGTGGTGTTGGGTGTGGAAATGACCAGTACTGGGGAGGTGGCCGGCTTTGGGGAGAGCCGCTGTGA
GGCATACCTCAAGGCCATGCTAAGCACTGGCTTTAAGATCCCCAAGAAGAATATCCTGCTGACCATTGGC
AGCTATAAGAACAAAAGCGAGCTGCTCCCAACTGTGCGGCTACTGGAGAGCCTGGGCTACAGCCTCTATG
CCAGTCTCGGCACAGCTGACTTCTACACTGAGCATGGCGTCAAGGTAACAGCTGTGGACTGGCACTTTGA
GGAGGCTGTGGATGGTGAGTGCCCACCACAGCGGAGCATCCTGGAGCAGCTAGCTGAGAAAAACTTTGAG
CTGGTGATTAACCTGTCAATGCGTGGAGCTGGGGGCCGGCGTCTCTCTTCCTTTGTCACCAAGGGCTACC
GCACCCGACGCTTGGCCGCTGACTTCTCCGTGCCCCTAATCATCGATATCAAGTGCACCAAACTCTTTGT
GGAGGCCCTAGGCCAGATCGGGCCAGCCCCTCCTTTGAAGGTGCATGTTGACTGTATGACCTCCCAAAAG
CTTGTGCGACTGCCGGGATTGATTGATGTCCATGTGCACCTGCGGGAACCAGGTGGGACACATAAGGAGG
ACTTTGCTTCAGGCACAGCCGCTGCCCTGGCTGGGGGTATCACCATGGTGTGTGCCATGCCTAATACCCG
GCCCCCCATCATTGACGCCCCTGCTCTGGCCCTGGCCCAGAAGCTGGCAGAGGCTGGCGCCCGGTGCGAC
TTTGCGCTATTCCTTGGGGCCTCGTCTGAAAATGCAGGAACCTTGGGCACCGTGGCCGGGTCTGCAGCCG
GGCTGAAGCTTTACCTCAATGAGACCTTCTCTGAGCTGCGGCTGGACAGCGTGGTCCAGTGGATGGAGCA
TTTCGAGACATGGCCCTCCCACCTCCCCATTGTGGCTCACGCGGAGCAGCAAACCGTGGCTGCTGTCCTC
ATGGTGGCTCAGCTCACTCAGCGCTCAGTGCACATATGTCACGTGGCACGGAAGGAGGAGATCCTGCTAA
TTAAAGCTGCAAAGGCACGGGGCTTGCCAGTGACCTGCGAGGTGGCTCCCCACCACCTGTTCCTAAGCCA
TGATGACCTGGAGCGCCTGGGGCCTGGGAAGGGGGAGGTCCGGCCTGAGCTTGGCTCCCGCCAGGATGTG
GAAGCCCTGTGGGAGAACATGGCTGTCATCGACTGCTTTGCCTCAGACCATGCTCCCCATACCTTGGAGG
AGAAGTGTGGGTCCAGGCCCCCACCTGGGTTCCCAGGGTTAGAGACCATGCTGCCACTACTCCTGACGGC
TGTAAGCGAGGGCCGGCTCAGCCTGGACGACCTGCTGCAGCGATTGCACCACAATCCTCGGCGCATCTTT
CACCTGCCTCCGCAGGAGGACACCTATGTGGAGGTGGATCTGGAGCATGAGTGGACAATTCCCAGCCACA
TGCCCTTCTCCAAGGCCCACTGGACACCTTTTGAAGGGCAGAAAGTGAAGGGCACCGTCCGCCGTGTGGT
CCTGCGAGGGGAGGTTGCCTATATCGATGGGCAGGTTCTGGTACCCCCGGGCTATGGACAGGATGTACGG
AAGTGGCCACAGGGGGCTGTTCCTCAGCTCCCACCCTCAGCCCCTGCCACTAGTGAGATGACCACGACAC
CTGAAAGACCCCGCCGTGGCATCCCAGGGCTTCCTGATGGCCGCTTCCATCTGCCGCCCCGAATCCATCG
AGCCTCCGACCCAGGTTTGCCAGCTGAGGAGCCAAAGGAGAAGTCCTCTCGGAAGGTAGCCGAGCCAGAG
CTGATGGGAACCCCTGATGGCACCTGCTACCCTCCACCACCAGTACCGAGACAGGCATCTCCCCAGAACC
TGGGGACCCCTGGCTTGCTGCACCCCCAGACCTCACCCCTGCTGCACTCATTAGTGGGCCAACATATCCT
GTCCGTCCAGCAGTTCACCAAGGATCAGATGTCTCACCTGTTCAATGTGGCACACACACTGCGTATGATG
GTGCAGAAGGAGCGGAGCCTCGACATCCTGAAGGGGAAGGTCATGGCCTCCATGTTCTATGAAGTGAGCA
CACGGACCAGCAGCTCCTTTGCAGCAGCCATGGCCCGGCTGGGAGGTGCTGTGCTCAGCTTCTCGGAAGC
CACATCGTCCGTCCAGAAGGGCGAATCCCTGGCTGACTCCGTGCAGACCATGAGCTGCTATGCCGACGTC
GTCGTGCTCCGGCACCCCCAGCCTGGAGCAGTGGAGCTGGCCGCCAAGCACTGCCGGAGGCCAGTGATCA
ATGCTGGGGATGGGGTCGGAGAGCACCCCACCCAGGCCCTGCTGGACATCTTCACCATCCGTGAGGAGCT
GGGAACTGTCAATGGCATGACGATCACGATGGTGGGTGACCTGAAGCACGGACGCACAGTACATTCCCTG
GCCTGCCTGCTCACCCAGTATCGTGTCAGCCTGCGCTACGTGGCACCTCCCAGCCTGCGCATGCCACCCA
CTGTGCGGGCCTTCGTGGCCTCCCGCGGCACCAAGCAGGAGGAATTCGAGAGCATTGAGGAGGCGCTGCC
TGACACTGATGTGCTCTACATGACTCGAATCCAGAAGGAACGATTTGGCTCTACCCAGGAGTACGAAGCT
TGCTTTGGTCAGTTCATCCTCACTCCCCACATCATGACCCGGGCCAAGAAGAAGATGGTGGTGATGCACC
CGATGCCCCGTGTCAACGAGATAAGCGTGGAAGTGGACTCGGATCCCCGCGCAGCCTACTTCCGCCAGGC
TGAGAACGGCATGTACATCCGCATGGCTCTGTTAGCCACCGTGCTGGGCCGTTTCGACTACAAAGACGAT
GACGACAAGTAGGAATTCCTGCAGGCCTCGAGGGCCGGCGCGCCGCGGCCGCTACGTAAATTC
Features (pLannotate 1.2.2; 15 found; start..end, strand, type, name):
    123..585     +  misc_feature   IRES: internal ribosome entry site (IRES) of the encephalomyocarditis virus (EMCV)
    605..994     +  CDS            BSD: blasticidin S deaminase; Aspergillus terreus BSD; confers resistance to blasticidin
   1043..1164    +  LTR            3' LTR (ΔU3) (fragment): self-inactivating 3' long terminal repeat (LTR) from Moloney murine leukemia virus
   1165..1634    +  LTR            LTR: long terminal repeat from Moloney murine leukemia virus
   1700..1752    -  CDS            lacI (fragment): lac repressor; lacI; The lac repressor binds to the lac operator to inhibit transcription in E. coli. This inhibition can be relieved by adding lactose or isopropyl-β-D-thiogalactopyranoside (IPTG).
   1935..2523    -  rep_origin     ori: high-copy-number ColE1/pMB1/pBR322/pUC origin of replication
   2687..3547    -  CDS            AmpR: β-lactamase; bla; confers resistance to ampicillin, carbenicillin, and related antibiotics
   3548..3652    -  promoter       AmpR promoter: bla
   3682..4275    +  LTR            LTR: long terminal repeat from Moloney murine leukemia virus
   4338..4537    +  misc_feature   MMLV Ψ: packaging signal of Moloney murine leukemia virus (MMLV)
   4589..4677    +  misc_feature   MESV Ψ (fragment): packaging signal of murine embryonic stem cell virus
   4754..5170    +  CDS            gag (truncated): truncated Moloney murine leukemia virus (MMLV) gag gene lacking the start codon
   5180..5554    +  misc_feature   pol region: Moloney murine leukemia virus (MMLV) pol region containing the splice acceptor site
   5583..6473    +  CDS            HaloTag®: modified bacterial dehalogenase that forms covalent bonds with chloroalkane derivatives
   6474..13145   +  CDS            CAD: PYR1_HUMAN - Experimental evidence at protein level: Swiss-Prot protein existence level 1. This protein is a 'fusion' protein encoding four enzymatic activities of the pyrimidine pathway (GATase, CPSase, ATCase and DHOase). From Homo sapiens (Human).
