[The description below was written by a language model from this plasmid's Addgene catalogue record and pLannotate feature annotations shown in this document.]
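Description:
pMXS-IRES-BLAST Halo-flag-CAD is a Moloney murine leukemia virus-based retroviral vector for stable expression of tagged human CAD in mammalian cells. CAD is the multifunctional enzyme of de novo pyrimidine synthesis, combining glutamine amidotransferase/carbamoyl-phosphate synthetase, aspartate transcarbamylase and dihydroorotase activities. The plasmid is maintained in E. coli through a high-copy ColE1/pUC-type origin and an ampicillin resistance gene (β-lactamase with its own promoter). The retroviral portion runs from a 5' MMLV LTR through the Ψ packaging signal, a truncated gag segment lacking its start codon and a pol region carrying the splice acceptor, to a 3' LTR. These elements allow the transcript to be packaged into particles when viral proteins are supplied in trans, and then integrated into target cell genomes. No separate internal promoter is annotated, so expression appears to be driven from the 5' LTR.

The payload is a single open reading frame in which HaloTag, a modified dehalogenase that covalently binds chloroalkane ligands, is fused directly to the N-terminus of CAD. The catalogue entry also lists a C-terminal Flag tag, although this small epitope is not separately annotated in the feature table. Downstream, an EMCV IRES drives translation of blasticidin S deaminase from the same transcript, linking blasticidin selection to CAD expression. The CAD coding sequence carries silent changes that remove the PAM of a specific sgRNA target, making the cDNA resistant to Cas9 cutting. This suits it to rescue or re-expression experiments in cells where endogenous CAD has been disrupted. The Halo and Flag tags allow labelling, imaging, pulldown or immunodetection of the protein, consistent with the associated study of allosteric regulation of CAD during the cell cycle.
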