Addgene plasmid #188117: pMXS-IRES-BLAST Halo-flag-CAD
Purpose: Expresses N-terminal Halo-tagged/C-terminal flag-tagged human CAD in mammalian cells
Depositing lab: Richard Possemato. Depositing organization: NYU Grossman School of Medicine. Publication: Allosteric regulation of CAD modulates de novo pyrimidine synthesis during the cell cycle. Shin J, Mir H, Khurram MA, Fujihara KM, Dynlacht BD, Cardozo TJ, Possemato R. Nat Metab. 2023 Feb 6. doi: 10.1038/s42255-023-00735-9. PubMed 36747088.
Backbone
  Vector backbone: pMXS-IRES-BLAST
  Backbone size w/o insert (bp): 5623
  Vector type: Mammalian Expression, Retroviral
  Selectable markers: Blasticidin
Growth in bacteria
  Bacterial resistance: Ampicillin, 100 μg/mL
  Growth temperature: 37°C
  Growth strain: NEB Stable
  Copy number: High Copy
Gene/Insert
  Gene/Insert name: CAD (alt name: carbamoyl-phosphate synthetase 2, aspartate transcarbamylase, and dihydroorotase)
  Species: H. sapiens (human)
  Insert size (bp): 7590
  Mutation: TCC -> AGT silent mutations at nt439-441 eliminating PAM site for sgRNA target sequence 5'-ATTGGGGTCCAAGAATGGCA-3'
  Entrez Gene: CAD (a.k.a. CDG1Z, DEE50, EIEE50, GATD4)
  Tag / fusion protein: Halo tag (N terminal on insert); Flag tag (C terminal on insert)
  Cloning method: Gibson Cloning
  Sequencing primers: 5′ AGTAGACGGCATCGCAGCTTGGATA; 3′ CGGAATTTACGTAGCGGCCGC
Terms and licenses: Academic/Nonprofit Terms; Industry Terms: Not Available to Industry
How to cite: pMXS-IRES-BLAST Halo-flag-CAD was a gift from Richard Possemato (Addgene plasmid # 188117 ; http://n2t.net/addgene:188117 ; RRID:Addgene_188117)
